>Addgene plasmid #13397 | Syn3D38 | addgene partial sequence | sequence record 19480 | CMV-F 5'-CGCAAATGGGCGGTAGGCGTG-3'
GCAGAGCTCTCCCTATCAGTGATAGAGATCGTCGACGAGCTCGTTTAGTGAACCGTCAGATCGCCTGGAG
ACGCCATCCACGCTGTTTTGACCTCCATAGAAGACACCGGGACCGATCCAGCCTCCGGACTCTAGCGTTT
AAACTTAAGCTTGGTACCGAGCTCGGATCCACTAGTCCAGTGTGGTGGAATTCGATATGGGGATTGAGGA
AACTCGGCTTAACATTGACAAGATCTCAGAACATGTAGAGGAGGCTAAGAAACTCTACAGTATCATTCTC
TCTGCACCGATTCCAGAGCCAAAAACCAAGGATGACCTAGAGCAGCTCACGACTGAGATTAAGAAAAGGG
CCAACAACGTCCGGAACAAACTGAAGAGCATGGAGAAGCATATTGAAGAAGATGAGGTCAGGTCATCGGC
AGACCTTCGGATTCGGAAATCCCAGCACTCTGTCCTTTCTCGGAAGTTTGTGGAGGTGATGACCAAATAC
AATGAAGCTCAAGTGGACTTCCGAGAACGCAGCAAAGGGCGAATCCAGCGGCAGCTCGAAATTACTGGCA
AAAAGACAACCGATGAGGAGCTGGAGGAGATGTTGGAGAGTGGCAACCCGGCCATCTTCACTTCTGGGAT
CATTGACTCACAGATTTCCAAGCAAGCCCTCAGTGAGATTGAGGGACGAC
