[The description below was written by a language model from this plasmid's Addgene catalogue record.]
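Description:
Syn3D38 is a mammalian expression plasmid built on a modified version of the Invitrogen pcDNA4/TO/myc-His backbone (about 5.15 kb without insert). It is maintained in E. coli as a high-copy plasmid under ampicillin selection, and it carries a Zeocin marker for selecting transfected mammalian cells. No feature table accompanies the record, so individual regulatory elements are not listed. The backbone family is generally known for a CMV promoter carrying tetracycline operator sites, which allows constitutive expression in ordinary cells and tetracycline-inducible expression in cells that supply the Tet repressor. The CMV forward and BGH reverse sequencing primers are consistent with a CMV promoter and BGH polyadenylation signal flanking the insert.

The payload is an 832 bp fragment of human syntaxin 3 (STX3), cloned between EcoRI and XhoI sites that both remain intact. The insert is a truncation mutant in which the first 38 N-terminal amino acids have been deleted. It is fused at its C terminus to a 2xMyc-His tag, which presumably reflects the vector modification noted in the record, although the record does not spell out what was changed. The Myc epitopes allow detection by immunofluorescence or immunoblotting, and the His tag permits metal-affinity capture.

Syntaxin 3 is a SNARE protein, and the associated publication concerns its apical targeting and the importance of that targeting for epithelial cell polarity. This N-terminal deletion is therefore best understood as a tool for testing how the N-terminal region contributes to syntaxin 3 localization and function in polarized epithelial cells, by comparison with the full-length tagged protein.
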