Addgene plasmid #13397: Syn3D38
Depositing lab: Thomas Weimbs. Depositing organization: University of California, Santa Barbara. Publication: Apical targeting of syntaxin 3 is essential for epithelial cell polarity. Sharma N, Low SH, Misra S, Pallavi B, Weimbs T. J Cell Biol. 2006 Jun 19. 173(6):937-48. 10.1083/jcb.200603132 PubMed 16785322.
Backbone
  Vector backbone: PCDNA4/TO/myc-His
  Backbone manufacturer: Invitrogen
  Backbone size w/o insert (bp): 5150
  Vector type: Mammalian Expression
  Selectable markers: Zeocin
Growth in bacteria
  Bacterial resistance: Ampicillin, 100 μg/mL
  Growth temperature: 37°C
  Growth strain: DH5alpha
  Copy number: High Copy
Gene/Insert
  Gene/Insert name: Syntaxin3D38 (alt name: STX3)
  Species: H. sapiens (human)
  Insert size (bp): 832
  Mutation: Insert is cloned into a modified vector. First N-terminal 38 amino acids have been deleted.
  Entrez Gene: STX3 (a.k.a. DIAR12, MVID2, RDMVID, STX3A)
  Tag / fusion protein: 2xMyc-His (C terminal on insert)
  Cloning method: Restriction Enzyme; 5′ cloning site EcoRI (not destroyed); 3′ cloning site XhoI (not destroyed)
  Sequencing primers: 5′ CMVF; 3′ pcDNA3.1/BGH reverse primier
Terms and licenses: Academic/Nonprofit Terms; Industry Terms: Not Available to Industry
How to cite: Syn3D38 was a gift from Thomas Weimbs (Addgene plasmid # 13397 ; http://n2t.net/addgene:13397 ; RRID:Addgene_13397)
